Addgene plasmid #166481: Lenti-CRISPR-v2-gYap-1
Purpose: Expresses spCas9 and a gRNA targeting mouse Yap
Depositing lab: Shuguo Sun. Depositing organization: Huazhong University of Science & Technology. Publication: Interferon-gamma induces tumor resistance to anti-PD-1 immunotherapy by promoting YAP phase separation. Yu M, Peng Z, Qin M, Liu Y, Wang J, Zhang C, Lin J, Dong T, Wang L, Li S, Yang Y, Xu S, Guo W, Zhang X, Shi M, Peng H, Luo X, Zhang H, Zhang L, Li Y, Yang XP, Sun S. Mol Cell. 2021 Feb 13. pii: S1097-2765(21)00010-1. doi: 10.1016/j.molcel.2021.01.010. PubMed 33606996.
Backbone
  Vector backbone: Lenti-CRISPR-V2
  Vector type: Lentiviral
Growth in bacteria
  Bacterial resistance: Ampicillin, 100 μg/mL
  Growth temperature: 37°C
  Growth strain: NEB Stable
  Copy number: High Copy
Gene/Insert
  Gene/Insert name: gRNA for mouse Yap
  gRNA/shRNA sequence: Unspecified
  Species: M. musculus (mouse)
  Entrez Gene: Yap1 (a.k.a. Yap, Yap65, Yki, Yorkie)
  Cloning method: Restriction Enzyme; 5′ cloning site Unknown (unknown if destroyed)
Terms and licenses: Academic/Nonprofit Terms; Industry Terms: Not Available to Industry
How to cite: Lenti-CRISPR-v2-gYap-1 was a gift from Shuguo Sun (Addgene plasmid # 166481 ; http://n2t.net/addgene:166481 ; RRID:Addgene_166481)
