[The description below was written by a language model from this plasmid's Addgene catalogue record and pLannotate feature annotations shown in this document.]
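Description:
Lenti-CRISPR-v2-gYap-1 is a single-vector lentiviral CRISPR/Cas9 plasmid built on the Lenti-CRISPR-V2 backbone, designed to deliver Streptococcus pyogenes Cas9 together with a guide RNA against mouse Yap1 (Yap). It is propagated in E. coli through a high-copy ColE1/pUC-type origin with ampicillin selection (AmpR). The backbone also carries an f1 origin and an SV40/EM7-driven BleoR cassette lying outside the viral genome. The record gives the full sequence as about 13 kb.

The transfer region has a third-generation, self-inactivating layout. A CMV enhancer/promoter replaces the U3 of the truncated HIV-1 5' LTR to drive genomic RNA production in packaging cells. It is followed by the Ψ packaging signal with a gag fragment, the Rev response element for nuclear export of the unspliced RNA, and the cPPT/CTS, which aids nuclear import. The ΔU3 3' LTR inactivates viral promoter activity after integration, and a bGH poly(A) signal sits downstream.

Within this frame, a human U6 Pol III promoter transcribes the guide. The short gap between the promoter and the annotated SpCas9 gRNA scaffold is consistent with a cloned spacer, but the targeting sequence is not specified in the record. An EF-1α core promoter then drives Cas9, followed by a puromycin N-acetyltransferase coding region for selecting transduced cells and a WPRE to enhance transcript expression. The linker between Cas9 and PuroR is not annotated.

The construct is intended for making lentivirus to disrupt Yap1 in mouse cells. The associated publication concerns YAP phase separation and tumor resistance to anti-PD-1 immunotherapy.
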