Features (pLannotate 1.2.2; 33 found; start..end, strand, type, name):
      1..380     +  enhancer       CMV enhancer: human cytomegalovirus immediate early enhancer
    381..580     +  promoter       CMV promoter: human cytomegalovirus (CMV) immediate early promoter
    598..778     +  LTR            5' LTR (truncated): truncated 5' long terminal repeat (LTR) from HIV-1
    825..950     +  misc_feature   HIV-1 Ψ: packaging signal of human immunodeficiency virus type 1
    934..1297    +  CDS            HIV-1 gag (fragment): gag protein from human immunodeficiency virus 1; gag
   1443..1676    +  misc_feature   RRE: The Rev response element (RRE) of HIV-1 allows for Rev-dependent mRNA export from the nucleus to the cytoplasm.
   2053..2153    +  CDS            Rev (fragment): human immunodeficiency virus 1 (HIV-1) Rev protein; rev; enhances nuclear export of unspliced and incompletely spliced viral mRNAs
   2203..2320    +  misc_feature   cPPT/CTS: central polypurine tract and central termination sequence of HIV-1
   2371..2611    +  promoter       U6 promoter: RNA polymerase III promoter for human U6 snRNA
   2640..2715    +  misc_RNA       gRNA scaffold: guide RNA scaffold for the Streptococcus pyogenes CRISPR/Cas9 system
   2733..2751    +  CDS            small t antigen (fragment): SV40 (simian virus 40) small t antigen
   2777..2988    +  promoter       EF-1α core promoter: core promoter for human elongation factor EF-1α
   3013..7116    +  CDS            Cas9: Cas9 (Csn1) endonuclease from the Streptococcus pyogenes Type II CRISPR/Cas system generates RNA-guided double strand breaks in DNA
   7254..7851    +  CDS            PuroR (fragment): puromycin N-acetyltransferase; pac from Streptomyces; confers resistance to puromycin
   7867..8455    +  misc_feature   WPRE: woodchuck hepatitis virus posttranscriptional regulatory element
   8506..8525    +  misc_feature   cPPT/CTS (fragment): central polypurine tract and central termination sequence of HIV-1
   8527..8760    +  LTR            3' LTR (ΔU3): self-inactivating 3' long terminal repeat (LTR) from HIV-1
   8792..9016    +  polyA_signal   bGH poly(A) signal: bovine growth hormone polyadenylation signal
   9020..9041    +  promoter       SV40 promoter (fragment): SV40 enhancer and early promoter
   9062..9490    +  rep_origin     f1 ori (sequence partly withheld): f1 bacteriophage origin of replication; arrow indicates direction of (+) strand synthesis
   9504..9833    +  promoter       SV40 promoter: SV40 enhancer and early promoter
   9881..9928    +  promoter       EM7 promoter: synthetic bacterial promoter&nbsp
   9947..10321   +  CDS            BleoR: antibiotic-binding protein; Sh ble from Streptoalloteichus hindustanus; confers resistance to bleomycin, phleomycin, and Zeocin™
  10331..10456   +  CDS            ble (fragment): BLE_KLEPN - Experimental evidence at protein level: Swiss-Prot protein existence level 1. Binding protein with a strong affinity to the bleomycin family of antibiotics. Binds to CL990; an antimitotic-antibiotic compound. From Klebsiella pneumoniae.
  10451..10572   +  polyA_signal   SV40 poly(A) signal: SV40 polyadenylation signal
  10643..10665   -  protein_bind   lac operator (fragment): The lac repressor binds to the lac operator to inhibit transcription in E. coli. This inhibition can be relieved by adding lactose or isopropyl-β-D-thiogalactopyranoside (IPTG). lac repressor encoded by lacI
  10669..10699   -  promoter       lac promoter: promoter for the E. coli lac operon
  10714..10735   -  protein_bind   CAP binding site: CAP binding activates transcription in the presence of cAMP. E. coli catabolite activator protein
  10748..10840   -  CDS            lacI (fragment): lac repressor; lacI; The lac repressor binds to the lac operator to inhibit transcription in E. coli. This inhibition can be relieved by adding lactose or isopropyl-β-D-thiogalactopyranoside (IPTG).
  11023..11611   -  rep_origin     ori: high-copy-number ColE1/pMB1/pBR322/pUC origin of replication
  11782..12642   -  CDS            AmpR: β-lactamase; bla; confers resistance to ampicillin, carbenicillin, and related antibiotics
  12643..12747   -  promoter       AmpR promoter: bla
  12806..12858   -  misc_feature   bom (fragment): basis of mobility region from pBR322
>Addgene plasmid #166481 | Lenti-CRISPR-v2-gYap-1 | addgene full sequence | sequence record 329703 | Addgene NGS Result
GACATTGATTATTGACTAGTTATTAATAGTAATCAATTACGGGGTCATTAGTTCATAGCCCATATATGGA
GTTCCGCGTTACATAACTTACGGTAAATGGCCCGCCTGGCTGACCGCCCAACGACCCCCGCCCATTGACG
TCAATAATGACGTATGTTCCCATAGTAACGCCAATAGGGACTTTCCATTGACGTCAATGGGTGGAGTATT
TACGGTAAACTGCCCACTTGGCAGTACATCAAGTGTATCATATGCCAAGTACGCCCCCTATTGACGTCAA
TGACGGTAAATGGCCCGCCTGGCATTATGCCCAGTACATGACCTTATGGGACTTTCCTACTTGGCAGTAC
ATCTACGTATTAGTCATCGCTATTACCATGGTGATGCGGTTTTGGCAGTACATCAATGGGCGTGGATAGC
GGTTTGACTCACGGGGATTTCCAAGTCTCCACCCCATTGACGTCAATGGGAGTTTGTTTTGGCACCAAAA
TCAACGGGACTTTCCAAAATGTCGTAACAACTCCGCCCCATTGACGCAAATGGGCGGTAGGCGTGTACGG
TGGGAGGTCTATATAAGCAGCGCGTTTTGCCTGTACTGGGTCTCTCTGGTTAGACCAGATCTGAGCCTGG
GAGCTCTCTGGCTAACTAGGGAACCCACTGCTTAAGCCTCAATAAAGCTTGCCTTGAGTGCTTCAAGTAG
TGTGTGCCCGTCTGTTGTGTGACTCTGGTAACTAGAGATCCCTCAGACCCTTTTAGTCAGTGTGGAAAAT
CTCTAGCAGTGGCGCCCGAACAGGGACTTGAAAGCGAAAGGGAAACCAGAGGAGCTCTCTCGACGCAGGA
CTCGGCTTGCTGAAGCGCGCACGGCAAGAGGCGAGGGGCGGCGACTGGTGAGTACGCCAAAAATTTTGAC
TAGCGGAGGCTAGAAGGAGAGAGATGGGTGCGAGAGCGTCAGTATTAAGCGGGGGAGAATTAGATCGCGA
TGGGAAAAAATTCGGTTAAGGCCAGGGGGAAAGAAAAAATATAAATTAAAACATATAGTATGGGCAAGCA
GGGAGCTAGAACGATTCGCAGTTAATCCTGGCCTGTTAGAAACATCAGAAGGCTGTAGACAAATACTGGG
ACAGCTACAACCATCCCTTCAGACAGGATCAGAAGAACTTAGATCATTATATAATACAGTAGCAACCCTC
TATTGTGTGCATCAAAGGATAGAGATAAAAGACACCAAGGAAGCTTTAGACAAGATAGAGGAAGAGCAAA
ACAAAAGTAAGACCACCGCACAGCAAGCGGCCGCTGATCTTCAGACCTGGAGGAGGAGATATGAGGGACA
ATTGGAGAAGTGAATTATATAAATATAAAGTAGTAAAAATTGAACCATTAGGAGTAGCACCCACCAAGGC
AAAGAGAAGAGTGGTGCAGAGAGAAAAAAGAGCAGTGGGAATAGGAGCTTTGTTCCTTGGGTTCTTGGGA
GCAGCAGGAAGCACTATGGGCGCAGCGTCAATGACGCTGACGGTACAGGCCAGACAATTATTGTCTGGTA
TAGTGCAGCAGCAGAACAATTTGCTGAGGGCTATTGAGGCGCAACAGCATCTGTTGCAACTCACAGTCTG
GGGCATCAAGCAGCTCCAGGCAAGAATCCTGGCTGTGGAAAGATACCTAAAGGATCAACAGCTCCTGGGG
ATTTGGGGTTGCTCTGGAAAACTCATTTGCACCACTGCTGTGCCTTGGAATGCTAGTTGGAGTAATAAAT
CTCTGGAACAGATTTGGAATCACACGACCTGGATGGAGTGGGACAGAGAAATTAACAATTACACAAGCTT
AATACACTCCTTAATTGAAGAATCGCAAAACCAGCAAGAAAAGAATGAACAAGAATTATTGGAATTAGAT
AAATGGGCAAGTTTGTGGAATTGGTTTAACATAACAAATTGGCTGTGGTATATAAAATTATTCATAATGA
TAGTAGGAGGCTTGGTAGGTTTAAGAATAGTTTTTGCTGTACTTTCTATAGTGAATAGAGTTAGGCAGGG
ATATTCACCATTATCGTTTCAGACCCACCTCCCAACCCCGAGGGGACCCGACAGGCCCGAAGGAATAGAA
GAAGAAGGTGGAGAGAGAGACAGAGACAGATCCATTCGATTAGTGAACGGATCGGCACTGCGTGCGCCAA
TTCTGCAGACAAATGGCAGTATTCATCCACAATTTTAAAAGAAAAGGGGGGATTGGGGGGTACAGTGCAG
GGGAAAGAATAGTAGACATAATAGCAACAGACATACAAACTAAAGAATTACAAAAACAAATTACAAAAAT
TCAAAATTTTCGGGTTTATTACAGGGACAGCAGAGATCCAGTTTGGTTAATTAAGGTACCGAGGGCCTAT
TTCCCATGATTCCTTCATATTTGCATATACGATACAAGGCTGTTAGAGAGATAATTAGAATTAATTTGAC
TGTAAACACAAAGATATTAGTACAAAATACGTGACGTAGAAAGTAATAATTTCTTGGGTAGTTTGCAGTT
TTAAAATTATGTTTTAAAATGGACTATCATATGCTTACCGTAACTTGAAAGTATTTCGATTTCTTGGCTT
TATATATCTTGTGGAAAGGACGAAACACCCCGCCGTCCGTGTCTCCGGCGTTTTAGAGCTAGAAATAGCA
AGTTAAAATAAGGCTAGTCCGTTATCAACTTGAAAAAGTGGCACCGAGTCGGTGCTTTTTTGAATTCGCT
AGCTAGGTCTTGAAAGGAGTGGGAATTGGCTCCGGTGCCCGTCAGTGGGCAGAGCGCACATCGCCCACAG
TCCCCGAGAAGTTGGGGGGAGGGGTCGGCAATTGATCCGGTGCCTAGAGAAGGTGGCGCGGGGTAAACTG
GGAAAGTGATGTCGTGTACTGGCTCCGCCTTTTTCCCGAGGGTGGGGGAGAACCGTATATAAGTGCAGTA
GTCGCCGTGAACGTTCTTTTTCGCAACGGGTTTGCCGCCAGAACACAGGACCGGTTCTAGAGCGCTGCCA
CCATGGACAAGAAGTACAGCATCGGCCTGGACATCGGCACCAACTCTGTGGGCTGGGCCGTGATCACCGA
CGAGTACAAGGTGCCCAGCAAGAAATTCAAGGTGCTGGGCAACACCGACCGGCACAGCATCAAGAAGAAC
CTGATCGGAGCCCTGCTGTTCGACAGCGGCGAAACAGCCGAGGCCACCCGGCTGAAGAGAACCGCCAGAA
GAAGATACACCAGACGGAAGAACCGGATCTGCTATCTGCAAGAGATCTTCAGCAACGAGATGGCCAAGGT
GGACGACAGCTTCTTCCACAGACTGGAAGAGTCCTTCCTGGTGGAAGAGGATAAGAAGCACGAGCGGCAC
CCCATCTTCGGCAACATCGTGGACGAGGTGGCCTACCACGAGAAGTACCCCACCATCTACCACCTGAGAA
AGAAACTGGTGGACAGCACCGACAAGGCCGACCTGCGGCTGATCTATCTGGCCCTGGCCCACATGATCAA
GTTCCGGGGCCACTTCCTGATCGAGGGCGACCTGAACCCCGACAACAGCGACGTGGACAAGCTGTTCATC
CAGCTGGTGCAGACCTACAACCAGCTGTTCGAGGAAAACCCCATCAACGCCAGCGGCGTGGACGCCAAGG
CCATCCTGTCTGCCAGACTGAGCAAGAGCAGACGGCTGGAAAATCTGATCGCCCAGCTGCCCGGCGAGAA
GAAGAATGGCCTGTTCGGAAACCTGATTGCCCTGAGCCTGGGCCTGACCCCCAACTTCAAGAGCAACTTC
GACCTGGCCGAGGATGCCAAACTGCAGCTGAGCAAGGACACCTACGACGACGACCTGGACAACCTGCTGG
CCCAGATCGGCGACCAGTACGCCGACCTGTTTCTGGCCGCCAAGAACCTGTCCGACGCCATCCTGCTGAG
CGACATCCTGAGAGTGAACACCGAGATCACCAAGGCCCCCCTGAGCGCCTCTATGATCAAGAGATACGAC
GAGCACCACCAGGACCTGACCCTGCTGAAAGCTCTCGTGCGGCAGCAGCTGCCTGAGAAGTACAAAGAGA
TTTTCTTCGACCAGAGCAAGAACGGCTACGCCGGCTACATTGACGGCGGAGCCAGCCAGGAAGAGTTCTA
CAAGTTCATCAAGCCCATCCTGGAAAAGATGGACGGCACCGAGGAACTGCTCGTGAAGCTGAACAGAGAG
GACCTGCTGCGGAAGCAGCGGACCTTCGACAACGGCAGCATCCCCCACCAGATCCACCTGGGAGAGCTGC
ACGCCATTCTGCGGCGGCAGGAAGATTTTTACCCATTCCTGAAGGACAACCGGGAAAAGATCGAGAAGAT
CCTGACCTTCCGCATCCCCTACTACGTGGGCCCTCTGGCCAGGGGAAACAGCAGATTCGCCTGGATGACC
AGAAAGAGCGAGGAAACCATCACCCCCTGGAACTTCGAGGAAGTGGTGGACAAGGGCGCTTCCGCCCAGA
GCTTCATCGAGCGGATGACCAACTTCGATAAGAACCTGCCCAACGAGAAGGTGCTGCCCAAGCACAGCCT
GCTGTACGAGTACTTCACCGTGTATAACGAGCTGACCAAAGTGAAATACGTGACCGAGGGAATGAGAAAG
CCCGCCTTCCTGAGCGGCGAGCAGAAAAAGGCCATCGTGGACCTGCTGTTCAAGACCAACCGGAAAGTGA
CCGTGAAGCAGCTGAAAGAGGACTACTTCAAGAAAATCGAGTGCTTCGACTCCGTGGAAATCTCCGGCGT
GGAAGATCGGTTCAACGCCTCCCTGGGCACATACCACGATCTGCTGAAAATTATCAAGGACAAGGACTTC
CTGGACAATGAGGAAAACGAGGACATTCTGGAAGATATCGTGCTGACCCTGACACTGTTTGAGGACAGAG
AGATGATCGAGGAACGGCTGAAAACCTATGCCCACCTGTTCGACGACAAAGTGATGAAGCAGCTGAAGCG
GCGGAGATACACCGGCTGGGGCAGGCTGAGCCGGAAGCTGATCAACGGCATCCGGGACAAGCAGTCCGGC
AAGACAATCCTGGATTTCCTGAAGTCCGACGGCTTCGCCAACAGAAACTTCATGCAGCTGATCCACGACG
ACAGCCTGACCTTTAAAGAGGACATCCAGAAAGCCCAGGTGTCCGGCCAGGGCGATAGCCTGCACGAGCA
CATTGCCAATCTGGCCGGCAGCCCCGCCATTAAGAAGGGCATCCTGCAGACAGTGAAGGTGGTGGACGAG
CTCGTGAAAGTGATGGGCCGGCACAAGCCCGAGAACATCGTGATCGAAATGGCCAGAGAGAACCAGACCA
CCCAGAAGGGACAGAAGAACAGCCGCGAGAGAATGAAGCGGATCGAAGAGGGCATCAAAGAGCTGGGCAG
CCAGATCCTGAAAGAACACCCCGTGGAAAACACCCAGCTGCAGAACGAGAAGCTGTACCTGTACTACCTG
CAGAATGGGCGGGATATGTACGTGGACCAGGAACTGGACATCAACCGGCTGTCCGACTACGATGTGGACC
ATATCGTGCCTCAGAGCTTTCTGAAGGACGACTCCATCGACAACAAGGTGCTGACCAGAAGCGACAAGAA
CCGGGGCAAGAGCGACAACGTGCCCTCCGAAGAGGTCGTGAAGAAGATGAAGAACTACTGGCGGCAGCTG
CTGAACGCCAAGCTGATTACCCAGAGAAAGTTCGACAATCTGACCAAGGCCGAGAGAGGCGGCCTGAGCG
AACTGGATAAGGCCGGCTTCATCAAGAGACAGCTGGTGGAAACCCGGCAGATCACAAAGCACGTGGCACA
GATCCTGGACTCCCGGATGAACACTAAGTACGACGAGAATGACAAGCTGATCCGGGAAGTGAAAGTGATC
ACCCTGAAGTCCAAGCTGGTGTCCGATTTCCGGAAGGATTTCCAGTTTTACAAAGTGCGCGAGATCAACA
ACTACCACCACGCCCACGACGCCTACCTGAACGCCGTCGTGGGAACCGCCCTGATCAAAAAGTACCCTAA
GCTGGAAAGCGAGTTCGTGTACGGCGACTACAAGGTGTACGACGTGCGGAAGATGATCGCCAAGAGCGAG
CAGGAAATCGGCAAGGCTACCGCCAAGTACTTCTTCTACAGCAACATCATGAACTTTTTCAAGACCGAGA
TTACCCTGGCCAACGGCGAGATCCGGAAGCGGCCTCTGATCGAGACAAACGGCGAAACCGGGGAGATCGT
GTGGGATAAGGGCCGGGATTTTGCCACCGTGCGGAAAGTGCTGAGCATGCCCCAAGTGAATATCGTGAAA
AAGACCGAGGTGCAGACAGGCGGCTTCAGCAAAGAGTCTATCCTGCCCAAGAGGAACAGCGATAAGCTGA
TCGCCAGAAAGAAGGACTGGGACCCTAAGAAGTACGGCGGCTTCGACAGCCCCACCGTGGCCTATTCTGT
GCTGGTGGTGGCCAAAGTGGAAAAGGGCAAGTCCAAGAAACTGAAGAGTGTGAAAGAGCTGCTGGGGATC
ACCATCATGGAAAGAAGCAGCTTCGAGAAGAATCCCATCGACTTTCTGGAAGCCAAGGGCTACAAAGAAG
TGAAAAAGGACCTGATCATCAAGCTGCCTAAGTACTCCCTGTTCGAGCTGGAAAACGGCCGGAAGAGAAT
GCTGGCCTCTGCCGGCGAACTGCAGAAGGGAAACGAACTGGCCCTGCCCTCCAAATATGTGAACTTCCTG
TACCTGGCCAGCCACTATGAGAAGCTGAAGGGCTCCCCCGAGGATAATGAGCAGAAACAGCTGTTTGTGG
AACAGCACAAGCACTACCTGGACGAGATCATCGAGCAGATCAGCGAGTTCTCCAAGAGAGTGATCCTGGC
CGACGCTAATCTGGACAAAGTGCTGTCCGCCTACAACAAGCACCGGGATAAGCCCATCAGAGAGCAGGCC
GAGAATATCATCCACCTGTTTACCCTGACCAATCTGGGAGCCCCTGCCGCCTTCAAGTACTTTGACACCA
CCATCGACCGGAAGAGGTACACCAGCACCAAAGAGGTGCTGGACGCCACCCTGATCCACCAGAGCATCAC
CGGCCTGTACGAGACACGGATCGACCTGTCTCAGCTGGGAGGCGACAAGCGACCTGCCGCCACAAAGAAG
GCTGGACAGGCTAAGAAGAAGAAAGATTACAAAGACGATGACGATAAGGGATCCGGCGCAACAAACTTCT
CTCTGCTGAAACAAGCCGGAGATGTCGAAGAGAATCCTGGACCGACCGAGTACAAGCCCACGGTGCGCCT
CGCCACCCGCGACGACGTCCCCAGGGCCGTACGCACCCTCGCCGCCGCGTTCGCCGACTACCCCGCCACG
CGCCACACCGTCGATCCGGACCGCCACATCGAGCGGGTCACCGAGCTGCAAGAACTCTTCCTCACGCGCG
TCGGGCTCGACATCGGCAAGGTGTGGGTCGCGGACGACGGCGCCGCGGTGGCGGTCTGGACCACGCCGGA
GAGCGTCGAAGCGGGGGCGGTGTTCGCCGAGATCGGCCCGCGCATGGCCGAGTTGAGCGGTTCCCGGCTG
GCCGCGCAGCAACAGATGGAAGGCCTCCTGGCGCCGCACCGGCCCAAGGAGCCCGCGTGGTTCCTGGCCA
CCGTCGGAGTCTCGCCCGACCACCAGGGCAAGGGTCTGGGCAGCGCCGTCGTGCTCCCCGGAGTGGAGGC
GGCCGAGCGCGCCGGGGTGCCCGCCTTCCTGGAGACCTCCGCGCCCCGCAACCTCCCCTTCTACGAGCGG
CTCGGCTTCACCGTCACCGCCGACGTCGAGGTGCCCGAAGGACCGCGCACCTGGTGCATGACCCGCAAGC
CCGGTGCCTGAACGCGTTAAGTCGACAATCAACCTCTGGATTACAAAATTTGTGAAAGATTGACTGGTAT
TCTTAACTATGTTGCTCCTTTTACGCTATGTGGATACGCTGCTTTAATGCCTTTGTATCATGCTATTGCT
TCCCGTATGGCTTTCATTTTCTCCTCCTTGTATAAATCCTGGTTGCTGTCTCTTTATGAGGAGTTGTGGC
CCGTTGTCAGGCAACGTGGCGTGGTGTGCACTGTGTTTGCTGACGCAACCCCCACTGGTTGGGGCATTGC
CACCACCTGTCAGCTCCTTTCCGGGACTTTCGCTTTCCCCCTCCCTATTGCCACGGCGGAACTCATCGCC
GCCTGCCTTGCCCGCTGCTGGACAGGGGCTCGGCTGTTGGGCACTGACAATTCCGTGGTGTTGTCGGGGA
AATCATCGTCCTTTCCTTGGCTGCTCGCCTGTGTTGCCACCTGGATTCTGCGCGGGACGTCCTTCTGCTA
CGTCCCTTCGGCCCTCAATCCAGCGGACCTTCCTTCCCGCGGCCTGCTGCCGGCTCTGCGGCCTCTTCCG
CGTCTTCGCCTTCGCCCTCAGACGAGTCGGATCTCCCTTTGGGCCGCCTCCCCGCGTCGACTTTAAGACC
AATGACTTACAAGGCAGCTGTAGATCTTAGCCACTTTTTAAAAGAAAAGGGGGGACTGGAAGGGCTAATT
CACTCCCAACGAAGACAAGATCTGCTTTTTGCTTGTACTGGGTCTCTCTGGTTAGACCAGATCTGAGCCT
GGGAGCTCTCTGGCTAACTAGGGAACCCACTGCTTAAGCCTCAATAAAGCTTGCCTTGAGTGCTTCAAGT
AGTGTGTGCCCGTCTGTTGTGTGACTCTGGTAACTAGAGATCCCTCAGACCCTTTTAGTCAGTGTGGAAA
ATCTCTAGCAGGGCCCGTTTAAACCCGCTGATCAGCCTCGACTGTGCCTTCTAGTTGCCAGCCATCTGTT
GTTTGCCCCTCCCCCGTGCCTTCCTTGACCCTGGAAGGTGCCACTCCCACTGTCCTTTCCTAATAAAATG
AGGAAATTGCATCGCATTGTCTGAGTAGGTGTCATTCTATTCTGGGGGGTGGGGTGGGGCAGGACAGCAA
GGGGGAGGATTGGGAAGACAATAGCAGGCATGCTGGGGATGCGGTGGGCTCTATGGCTTCTGAGGCGGAA
AGAACCAGCTGGGGCTCTAGGGGGTATCCCC
[124 nt withheld, positions 9062-9185]
C
[91 nt withheld, positions 9187-9277]
A
[49 nt withheld, positions 9279-9327]
CCTTTGACGTTGGAGTCCACGTTCTTT
[37 nt withheld, positions 9355-9391]
ACCCTATCTCGGTCTATTCTTTTGATTTATAAGGGATTTTGCCGATTTCGGCCTATTGGTTAAAAAATGA
GCTGATTTAACAAAAATTTAACGCGAATTAATTCTGTGGAATGTGTGTCAGTTAGGGTGTGGAAAGTCCC
CAGGCTCCCCAGCAGGCAGAAGTATGCAAAGCATGCATCTCAATTAGTCAGCAACCAGGTGTGGAAAGTC
CCCAGGCTCCCCAGCAGGCAGAAGTATGCAAAGCATGCATCTCAATTAGTCAGCAACCATAGTCCCGCCC
CTAACTCCGCCCATCCCGCCCCTAACTCCGCCCAGTTCCGCCCATTCTCCGCCCCATGGCTGACTAATTT
TTTTTATTTATGCAGAGGCCGAGGCCGCCTCTGCCTCTGAGCTATTCCAGAAGTAGTGAGGAGGCTTTTT
TGGAGGCCTAGGCTTTTGCAAAAAGCTCCCGGGAGCTTGTATATCCATTTTCGGATCTGATCAGCACGTG
TTGACAATTAATCATCGGCATAGTATATCGGCATAGTATAATACGACAAGGTGAGGAACTAAACCATGGC
CAAGTTGACCAGTGCCGTTCCGGTGCTCACCGCGCGCGACGTCGCCGGAGCGGTCGAGTTCTGGACCGAC
CGGCTCGGGTTCTCCCGGGACTTCGTGGAGGACGACTTCGCCGGTGTGGTCCGGGACGACGTGACCCTGT
TCATCAGCGCGGTCCAGGACCAGGTGGTGCCGGACAACACCCTGGCCTGGGTGTGGGTGCGCGGCCTGGA
CGAGCTGTACGCCGAGTGGTCGGAGGTCGTGTCCACGAACTTCCGGGACGCCTCCGGGCCGGCCATGACC
GAGATCGGCGAGCAGCCGTGGGGGCGGGAGTTCGCCCTGCGCGACCCGGCCGGCAACTGCGTGCACTTCG
TGGCCGAGGAGCAGGACTGACACGTGCTACGAGATTTCGATTCCACCGCCGCCTTCTATGAAAGGTTGGG
CTTCGGAATCGTTTTCCGGGACGCCGGCTGGATGATCCTCCAGCGCGGGGATCTCATGCTGGAGTTCTTC
GCCCACCCCAACTTGTTTATTGCAGCTTATAATGGTTACAAATAAAGCAATAGCATCACAAATTTCACAA
ATAAAGCATTTTTTTCACTGCATTCTAGTTGTGGTTTGTCCAAACTCATCAATGTATCTTATCATGTCTG
TATACCGTCGACCTCTAGCTAGAGCTTGGCGTAATCATGGTCATAGCTGTTTCCTGTGTGAAATTGTTAT
CCGCTCACAATTCCACACAACATACGAGCCGGAAGCATAAAGTGTAAAGCCTGGGGTGCCTAATGAGTGA
GCTAACTCACATTAATTGCGTTGCGCTCACTGCCCGCTTTCCAGTCGGGAAACCTGTCGTGCCAGCTGCA
TTAATGAATCGGCCAACGCGCGGGGAGAGGCGGTTTGCGTATTGGGCGCTCTTCCGCTTCCTCGCTCACT
GACTCGCTGCGCTCGGTCGTTCGGCTGCGGCGAGCGGTATCAGCTCACTCAAAGGCGGTAATACGGTTAT
CCACAGAATCAGGGGATAACGCAGGAAAGAACATGTGAGCAAAAGGCCAGCAAAAGGCCAGGAACCGTAA
AAAGGCCGCGTTGCTGGCGTTTTTCCATAGGCTCCGCCCCCCTGACGAGCATCACAAAAATCGACGCTCA
AGTCAGAGGTGGCGAAACCCGACAGGACTATAAAGATACCAGGCGTTTCCCCCTGGAAGCTCCCTCGTGC
GCTCTCCTGTTCCGACCCTGCCGCTTACCGGATACCTGTCCGCCTTTCTCCCTTCGGGAAGCGTGGCGCT
TTCTCATAGCTCACGCTGTAGGTATCTCAGTTCGGTGTAGGTCGTTCGCTCCAAGCTGGGCTGTGTGCAC
GAACCCCCCGTTCAGCCCGACCGCTGCGCCTTATCCGGTAACTATCGTCTTGAGTCCAACCCGGTAAGAC
ACGACTTATCGCCACTGGCAGCAGCCACTGGTAACAGGATTAGCAGAGCGAGGTATGTAGGCGGTGCTAC
AGAGTTCTTGAAGTGGTGGCCTAACTACGGCTACACTAGAAGAACAGTATTTGGTATCTGCGCTCTGCTG
AAGCCAGTTACCTTCGGAAAAAGAGTTGGTAGCTCTTGATCCGGCAAACAAACCACCGCTGGTAGCGGTG
GTTTTTTTGTTTGCAAGCAGCAGATTACGCGCAGAAAAAAAGGATCTCAAGAAGATCCTTTGATCTTTTC
TACGGGGTCTGACGCTCAGTGGAACGAAAACTCACGTTAAGGGATTTTGGTCATGAGATTATCAAAAAGG
ATCTTCACCTAGATCCTTTTAAATTAAAAATGAAGTTTTAAATCAATCTAAAGTATATATGAGTAAACTT
GGTCTGACAGTTACCAATGCTTAATCAGTGAGGCACCTATCTCAGCGATCTGTCTATTTCGTTCATCCAT
AGTTGCCTGACTCCCCGTCGTGTAGATAACTACGATACGGGAGGGCTTACCATCTGGCCCCAGTGCTGCA
ATGATACCGCGAGACCCACGCTCACCGGCTCCAGATTTATCAGCAATAAACCAGCCAGCCGGAAGGGCCG
AGCGCAGAAGTGGTCCTGCAACTTTATCCGCCTCCATCCAGTCTATTAATTGTTGCCGGGAAGCTAGAGT
AAGTAGTTCGCCAGTTAATAGTTTGCGCAACGTTGTTGCCATTGCTACAGGCATCGTGGTGTCACGCTCG
TCGTTTGGTATGGCTTCATTCAGCTCCGGTTCCCAACGATCAAGGCGAGTTACATGATCCCCCATGTTGT
GCAAAAAAGCGGTTAGCTCCTTCGGTCCTCCGATCGTTGTCAGAAGTAAGTTGGCCGCAGTGTTATCACT
CATGGTTATGGCAGCACTGCATAATTCTCTTACTGTCATGCCATCCGTAAGATGCTTTTCTGTGACTGGT
GAGTACTCAACCAAGTCATTCTGAGAATAGTGTATGCGGCGACCGAGTTGCTCTTGCCCGGCGTCAATAC
GGGATAATACCGCGCCACATAGCAGAACTTTAAAAGTGCTCATCATTGGAAAACGTTCTTCGGGGCGAAA
ACTCTCAAGGATCTTACCGCTGTTGAGATCCAGTTCGATGTAACCCACTCGTGCACCCAACTGATCTTCA
GCATCTTTTACTTTCACCAGCGTTTCTGGGTGAGCAAAAACAGGAAGGCAAAATGCCGCAAAAAAGGGAA
TAAGGGCGACACGGAAATGTTGAATACTCATACTCTTCCTTTTTCAATATTATTGAAGCATTTATCAGGG
TTATTGTCTCATGAGCGGATACATATTTGAATGTATTTAGAAAAATAAACAAATAGGGGTTCCGCGCACA
TTTCCCCGAAAAGTGCCACCTGACGTCGACGGATCGGGAGATCTCCCGATCCCCTATGGTGCACTCTCAG
TACAATCTGCTCTGATGCCGCATAGTTAAGCCAGTATCTGCTCCCTGCTTGTGTGTTGGAGGTCGCTGAG
TAGTGCGCGAGCAAAATTTAAGCTACAACAAGGCAAGGCTTGACCGACAATTGCATGAAGAATCTGCTTA
GGGTTAGGCGTTTTGCGCTGCTTCGCGATGTACGGGCCAGATATACGCGTT
